Addgene plasmid #107954: pTara:500*
Purpose: Arabinose-inducible T7*RNAP
Depositing lab: Jim Haseloff. Depositing organization: University of Cambridge. Publication: Programmed hierarchical patterning of bacterial populations. Boehm CR, Grant PK, Haseloff J. Nat Commun. 2018 Feb 22;9(1):776. doi: 10.1038/s41467-018-03069-3. PubMed 29472537.
Backbone
  Vector backbone: pBAD33
  Vector type: Bacterial Expression, Synthetic Biology
Growth in bacteria
  Bacterial resistance: Chloramphenicol, 25 μg/mL
  Growth temperature: 37°C
  Growth strain: Top10
  Copy number: Low Copy
Gene/Insert
  Gene/Insert name: T7RNAP (modified)
  Species: Synthetic
  Mutation: R632S
  Cloning method: Gibson Cloning
Terms and licenses: Academic/Nonprofit Terms; Industry Terms: Not Available to Industry
Depositor comments: Please visit https://www.biorxiv.org/content/early/2017/10/17/204925 for bioRxiv preprint.
How to cite: pTara:500* was a gift from Jim Haseloff (Addgene plasmid # 107954 ; http://n2t.net/addgene:107954 ; RRID:Addgene_107954)
