[The description below was written by a language model from this plasmid's Addgene catalogue record and pLannotate feature annotations shown in this document.]
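Description:
pTara:500* is a bacterial expression plasmid built on the pBAD33 backbone that places a modified T7 RNA polymerase under arabinose control, for use in E. coli synthetic biology circuits. The sequenced record is about 8 kb. It replicates from an intact p15A origin, which is compatible with ColE1-type plasmids and so allows it to be co-maintained with a second plasmid; the catalogue lists it as low copy. Selection is by chloramphenicol, through a chloramphenicol acetyltransferase gene driven by its own cat promoter. The annotation also picks up backbone remnants that are only fragments and should not be treated as functional markers or origins: partial β-lactamase sequences behind an AmpR promoter, partial ColE1 and RSF origin matches, an IS1 fragment, and fragments of the tetracycline resistance gene and its promoter. An M13 phage origin is also present.

The payload is a divergent araC/araBAD arrangement. The araC regulator is encoded on the reverse strand, and the adjacent araBAD promoter drives the T7 RNA polymerase coding sequence on the forward strand, so that polymerase expression is repressed without L-arabinose and induced when it is added. The polymerase carries the R632S substitution, which is the recorded modification behind the "T7*" designation; the record does not explain its functional effect. Downstream lie a fragment of a pUC-type multiple cloning site, a 5S rRNA segment and the rrnB T1 and T2 terminators, which end transcription of the cassette. The construct serves as a tunable source of T7 RNA polymerase for driving T7-promoter genes carried elsewhere in the cell, and it was deposited with work on programmed hierarchical patterning of bacterial populations.
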