Features (pLannotate 1.2.2; 19 found; start..end, strand, type, name):
     96..974     -  CDS            araC: L-arabinose regulatory protein; araC
   1001..1289    +  promoter       araBAD promoter: araBAD; promoter of the L-arabinose operon of E. coli; the araC regulatory gene is transcribed in the opposite direction (Guzman et al., 1995)
   1351..3999    +  CDS            RPOL_BPT7: Experimental evidence at protein level: Swiss-Prot protein existence level 1. Highly processive DNA-dependent RNA polymerase that catalyzes the transcription of class II and class III viral genes. Recognizes a specific promoter sequence and enters first into an 'abortive phase' where very short transcripts are synthesized and released before proceeding to the processive transcription of long RNA chains. Unwinds the double-stranded DNA to expose the coding strand for templating. Participates in the initiation of viral DNA replication presumably by making primers accessible to the DNA polymerase
   4003..4032    +  misc_feature   MCS (fragment): pUC18/19 multiple cloning site
   4116..4231    +  ncRNA          5S rRNA: Accession: RF00001 - 5S ribosomal RNA
   4235..4321    +  terminator     rrnB T1 terminator: Escherichia coli rrnB; transcription terminator T1 from the E. coli rrnB gene
   4413..4440    +  terminator     rrnB T2 terminator: transcription terminator T2 from the E. coli rrnB gene
   4459..4550    +  promoter       AmpR promoter: bla
   4551..4670    +  CDS            AmpR (fragment): β-lactamase; bla; confers resistance to ampicillin, carbenicillin, and related antibiotics
   4671..4965    +  CDS            bla(M) (fragment): β-lactamase lacking the signal sequence; bla(M); allows cytosolic expression of β-lactamase
   5008..5388    +  rep_origin     M13 ori (sequence partly withheld): M13 bacteriophage origin of replication; arrow indicates direction of (+) strand synthesis
   5574..5807    +  rep_origin     ori (fragment): high-copy-number ColE1/pMB1/pBR322/pUC origin of replication
   6019..6678    -  CDS            CmR: chloramphenicol acetyltransferase; cat; confers resistance to chloramphenicol
   6679..6781    -  promoter       cat promoter: promoter of the E. coli cat gene encoding chloramphenicol acetyltransferase
   6902..7045    +  mobile_element IS1 (fragment): prokaryotic transposable element IS1
   7164..7219    -  rep_origin     RSF ori (fragment): Plasmids containing the RSF 1030 origin of replication can be propagated in E. coli cells that contain additional plasmids with compatible origins.
   7307..7852    -  rep_origin     p15A ori: Plasmids containing the medium-copy-number p15A origin of replication can be propagated in E. coli cells that contain a second plasmid with the ColE1 origin.
   7889..8009    -  CDS            TcR (fragment): tetracycline efflux protein; tet; confers resistance to tetracycline
   8019..6       +  promoter       tet promoter (fragment) (across the origin): E. coli promoter for tetracycline efflux protein gene
>Addgene plasmid #107954 | pTara:500* | addgene full sequence | sequence record 207473 | Addgene NGS Result
ATCGATGCATAATGTGCCTGTCAAATGGACGAAGCAGGGATTCTGCAAACCCTATGCTACTCCGTCAAGC
CGTCAATTGTCTGATTCGTTACCAATTATGACAACTTGACGGCTACATCATTCACTTTTTCTTCACAACC
GGCACGGAACTCGCTCGGGCTGGCCCCGGTGCATTTTTTAAATACCCGCGAGAAATAGAGTTGATCGTCA
AAACCAACATTGCGACCGACGGTGGCGATAGGCATCCGGGTGGTGCTCAAAAGCAGCTTCGCCTGGCTGA
TACGTTGGTCCTCGCGCCAGCTTAAGACGCTAATCCCTAACTGCTGGCGGAAAAGATGTGACAGACGCGA
CGGCGACAAGCAAACATGCTGTGCGACGCTGGCGATATCAAAATTGCTGTCTGCCAGGTGATCGCTGATG
TACTGACAAGCCTCGCGTACCCGATTATCCATCGGTGGATGGAGCGACTCGTTAATCGCTTCCATGCGCC
GCAGTAACAATTGCTCAAGCAGATTTATCGCCAGCAGCTCCGAATAGCGCCCTTCCCCTTGCCCGGCGTT
AATGATTTGCCCAAACAGGTCGCTGAAATGCGGCTGGTGCGCTTCATCCGGGCGAAAGAACCCCGTATTG
GCAAATATTGACGGCCAGTTAAGCCATTCATGCCAGTAGGCGCGCGGACGAAAGTAAACCCACTGGTGAT
ACCATTCGCGAGCCTCCGGATGACGACCGTAGTGATGAATCTCTCCTGGCGGGAACAGCAAAATATCACC
CGGTCGGCAAACAAATTCTCGTCCCTGATTTTTCACCACCCCCTGACCGCGAATGGTGAGATTGAGAATA
TAACCTTTCATTCCCAGCGGTCGGTCGATAAAAAAATCGAGATAACCGTTGGCCTCAATCGGCGTTAAAC
CCGCCACCAGATGGGCATTAAACGAGTATCCCGGCAGCAGGGGATCATTTTGCGCTTCAGCCATACTTTT
CATACTCCCGCCATTCAGAGAAGAAACCAATTGTCCATATTGCATCAGACATTGCCGTCACTGCGTCTTT
TACTGGCTCTTCTCGCTAACCAAACCGGTAACCCCGCTTATTAAAAGCATTCTGTAACAAAGCGGGACCA
AAGCCATGACAAAAACGCGTAACAAAAGTGTCTATAATCACGGCAGAAAAGTCCTAGGACATTGATTATT
TGCACGGCGTCACACTTTGCTATGCCATAGCATTTTTATCCATAAGATTAGCGGATCCTACCTGACGCTT
TTTATCGCAACTCTCTACTGTTTCTCCATACCCGTTTTTTTGGGCTAGCGAGCTCTAGAAAGACTTACTT
AATAACATTCTTTTTCTAATATGAACACGATTAACATCGCTAAGAACGACTTCTCTGACATCGAACTGGC
TGCTATCCCGTTCAACACTCTGGCTGACCATTACGGTGAGCGTTTAGCTCGCGAACAGTTGGCCCTTGAG
CATGAGTCTTACGAGATGGGTGAAGCACGCTTCCGCAAGATGTTTGAGCGTCAACTTAAAGCTGGTGAGG
TTGCGGATAACGCTGCCGCCAAGCCTCTCATCACTACCCTACTCCCTAAGATGATTGCACGCATCAACGA
CTGGTTTGAGGAAGTGAAAGCTAAGCGCGGCAAGCGCCCGACAGCCTTCCAGTTCCTGCAAGAAATCAAG
CCGGAAGCCGTAGCGTACATCACCATTAAGACCACTCTGGCTTGCCTAACCAGTGCTGACAATACAACCG
TTCAGGCTGTAGCAAGCGCAATCGGTCGGGCCATTGAGGACGAGGCTCGCTTCGGTCGTATCCGTGACCT
TGAAGCTAAGCACTTCAAGAAAAACGTTGAGGAACAACTCAACAAGCGCGTAGGGCACGTCTACAAGAAA
GCATTTATGCAAGTTGTCGAGGCTGACATGCTCTCTAAGGGTCTACTCGGTGGCGAGGCGTGGTCTTCGT
GGCATAAGGAAGACTCTATTCATGTAGGAGTACGCTGCATCGAGATGCTCATTGAGTCAACCGGAATGGT
TAGCTTACACCGCCAAAATGCTGGCGTAGTAGGTCAAGACTCTGAGACTATCGAACTCGCACCTGAATAC
GCTGAGGCTATCGCAACCCGTGCAGGTGCGCTGGCTGGCATCTCTCCGATGTTCCAACCTTGCGTAGTTC
CTCCTAAGCCGTGGACTGGCATTACTGGTGGTGGCTATTGGGCTAACGGTCGTCGTCCTCTGGCGCTGGT
GCGTACTCACAGTAAGAAAGCACTGATGCGCTACGAAGACGTTTACATGCCTGAGGTGTACAAAGCGATT
AACATTGCGCAAAACACCGCATGGAAAATCAACAAGAAAGTCCTAGCGGTCGCCAACGTAATCACCAAGT
GGAAGCATTGTCCGGTCGAGGACATCCCTGCGATTGAGCGTGAAGAACTCCCGATGAAACCGGAAGACAT
CGACATGAATCCTGAGGCTCTCACCGCGTGGAAACGTGCTGCCGCTGCTGTGTACCGCAAGGACAAGGCT
CGCAAGTCTCGCCGTATCAGCCTTGAGTTCATGCTTGAGCAAGCCAATAAGTTTGCTAACCATAAGGCCA
TCTGGTTCCCTTACAACATGGACTGGCGCGGTCGTGTTTACGCTGTGTCAATGTTCAACCCGCAAGGTAA
CGATATGACCAAAGGACTGCTTACGCTGGCGAAAGGTAAACCAATCGGTAAGGAAGGTTACTACTGGCTG
AAAATCCACGGTGCAAACTGTGCGGGTGTCGATAAGGTTCCGTTCCCTGAGCGCATCAAGTTCATTGAGG
AAAACCACGAGAACATCATGGCTTGCGCTAAGTCTCCACTGGAGAACACTTGGTGGGCTGAGCAAGATTC
TCCGTTCTGCTTCCTTGCGTTCTGCTTTGAGTACGCTGGGGTACAGCACCACGGCCTGAGCTATAACTGC
TCCCTTCCGCTGGCGTTTGACGGGTCTTGCTCTGGCATCCAGCACTTCTCCGCGATGCTCCGAGATGAGG
TAGGTGGTCGCGCGGTTAACTTGCTTCCTAGTGAAACCGTTCAGGACATCTACGGGATTGTTGCTAAGAA
AGTCAACGAGATTCTACAAGCAGACGCAATCAATGGGACCGATAACGAAGTAGTTACCGTGACCGATGAG
AACACTGGTGAAATCTCTGAGAAAGTCAAGCTGGGCACTAAGGCACTGGCTGGTCAATGGCTGGCTTACG
GTGTTACTCGCAGTGTGACTAAGAGTTCAGTCATGACGCTGGCTTACGGGTCCAAAGAGTTCGGCTTCCG
TCAACAAGTGCTGGAAGATACCATTCAGCCAGCTATTGATTCCGGCAAGGGTCTGATGTTCACTCAGCCG
AATCAGGCTGCTGGATACATGGCTAAGCTGATTTGGGAATCTGTGAGCGTGACGGTGGTAGCTGCGGTTG
AAGCAATGAACTGGCTTAAGTCTGCTGCTAAGCTGCTGGCTGCTGAGGTCAAAGATAAGAAGACTGGAGA
GATTCTTCGCAAGCGTTGCGCTGTGCATTGGGTAACTCCTGATGGTTTCCCTGTGTGGCAGGAATACAAG
AAGCCTATTCAGACGCGCTTGAACCTGATGTTCCTCGGTCAGTTCCGCTTACAGCCTACCATTAACACCA
ACAAAGATAGCGAGATTGATGCACACAAACAGGAGTCTGGTATCGCTCCTAACTTTGTACACAGCCAAGA
CGGTAGCCACCTTCGTAAGACTGTAGTGTGGGCACACGAGAAGTACGGAATCGAATCTTTTGCACTGATT
CACGACTCCTTCGGTACCATTCCGGCTGACGCTGCGAACCTGTTCAAAGCAGTGCGCGAAACTATGGTTG
ACACATATGAGTCTTGTGATGTACTGGCTGATTTCTACGACCAGTTCGCTGACCAGTTGCACGAGTCTCA
ATTGGACAAAATGCCAGCACTTCCGGCTAAAGGTAACTTGAACCTCCGTGACATCTTAGAGTCGGACTTC
GCGTTCGCGTAATCTAGAGTCGACCTGCAGGCATGCAAGCTTGGCTGTTTTGGCGGATGAGAGAAGATTT
TCAGCCTGATACAGATTAAATCAGAACGCAGAAGCGGTCTGATAAAACAGAATTTGCCTGGCGGCAGTAG
CGCGGTGGTCCCACCTGACCCCATGCCGAACTCAGAAGTGAAACGCCGTAGCGCCGATGGTAGTGTGGGG
TCTCCCCATGCGAGAGTAGGGAACTGCCAGGCATCAAATAAAACGAAAGGCTCAGTCGAAAGACTGGGCC
TTTCGTTTTATCTGTTGTTTGTCGGTGAACGCTCTCCTGAGTAGGACAAATCCGCCGGGAGCGGATTTGA
ACGTTGCGAAGCAACGGCCCGGAGGGTGGCGGGCAGGACGCCCGCCATAAACTGCCAGGCATCAAATTAA
GCAGAAGGCCATCCTGACGGATGGCCTTTTTGCGTTTCTACAAACTCTTTTGTTTATTTTTCTAAATACA
TTCAAATATGTATCCGCTCATGAGACAATAACCCTGATAAATGCTTCAATAATATTGAAAAAGGAAGAGT
ATGAGTATTCAACATTTCCGTGTCGCCCTTATTCCCTTTTTTGCGGCATTTTGCCTTCCTGTTTTTGCTC
ACCCAGAAACGCTGGTGAAAGTAAAAGATGCTGAAGATCAGTTGGGTGCAGCAAACTATTAACTGGCGAA
CTACTTACTCTAGCTTCCCGGCAACAATTAATAGACTGGATGGAGGCGGATAAAGTTGCAGGACCACTTC
TGCGCTCGGCCCTTCCGGCTGGCTGGTTTATTGCTGATAAATCTGGAGCCGGTGAGCGTGGGTCTCGCGG
TATCATTGCAGCACTGGGGCCAGATGGTAAGCCCTCCCGTATCGTAGTTATCTACACGACGGGGAGTCAG
GCAACTATGGATGAACGAAATAGACAGATCGCTGAGATAGGTGCCTCACTGATTAAGCATTGGTAACTGT
CAGACCAAGTTTACTCATATATACTTTAGATTGATT
[125 nt withheld, positions 5007-5131]
C
[141 nt withheld, positions 5133-5273]
CCTTTGACGTTGGAGTCCACGTTCTTT
[37 nt withheld, positions 5301-5337]
ACCCTATCTCGGGCTATTCTTTTGATTTATAAGGGATTTTGCCGATTTCGGCCTATTGGTTAAAAAATGA
GCTGATTTAACAAAAATTTAACGCGAATTTTAACAAAATATTAACGTTTACAATTTAAAAGGATCTAGGT
GAAGATCCTTTTTGATAATCTCATGACCAAAATCCCTTAACGTGAGTTTTCGTTCCACTGAGCGTCAGAC
CCCGTAGAAAAGATCAAAGGATCTTCTTGAGATCCTTTTTTTCTGCGCGTAATCTGCTGCTTGCAAACAA
AAAAACCACCGCTACCAGCGGTGGTTTGTTTGCCGGATCAAGAGCTACCAACTCTTTTTCCGAAGGTAAC
TGGCTTCAGCAGAGCGCAGATACCAAATACTGTCCTTCTAGTGTAGCCGTAGTTAGGCCACCACTTCAAG
AACTCTGTAGCACCGCCTACATACCTCGCTCTGCTAATCCTGTTACCAGTCAGGCATTTGAGAAGCACAC
GGTCACACTGCTTCCGGTAGTCAATAAACCGGTAAACCAGCAATAGACATAAGCGGCTATTTAACGACCC
TGCCCTGAACCGACGACCGGGTCGAATTTGCTTTCGAATTTCTGCCATTCATCCGCTTATTATCACTTAT
TCAGGCGTAGCAACCAGGCGTTTAAGGGCACCAATAACTGCCTTAAAAAAATTACGCCCCGCCCTGCCAC
TCATCGCAGTACTGTTGTAATTCATTAAGCATTCTGCCGACATGGAAGCCATCACAAACGGCATGATGAA
CCTGAATCGCCAGCGGCATCAGCACCTTGTCGCCTTGCGTATAATATTTGCCCATGGTGAAAACGGGGGC
GAAGAAGTTGTCCATATTGGCCACGTTTAAATCAAAACTGGTGAAACTCACCCAGGGATTGGCTGAGACG
AAAAACATATTCTCAATAAACCCTTTAGGGAAATAGGCCAGGTTTTCACCGTAACACGCCACATCTTGCG
AATATATGTGTAGAAACTGCCGGAAATCGTCGTGGTATTCACTCCAGAGCGATGAAAACGTTTCAGTTTG
CTCATGGAAAACGGTGTAACAAGGGTGAACACTATCCCATATCACCAGCTCACCGTCTTTCATTGCCATA
CGGAATTCCGGATGAGCATTCATCAGGCGGGCAAGAATGTGAATAAAGGCCGGATAAAACTTGTGCTTAT
TTTTCTTTACGGTCTTTAAAAAGGCCGTAATATCCAGCTGAACGGTCTGGTTATAGGTACATTGAGCAAC
TGACTGAAATGCCTCAAAATGTTCTTTACGATGCCATTGGGATATATCAACGGTGGTATATCCAGTGATT
TTTTTCTCCATTTTAGCTTCCTTAGCTCCTGAAAATCTCGATAACTCAAAAAATACGCCCGGTAGTGATC
TTATTTCATTATGGTGAAAGTTGGAACCTCTTACGTGCCGATCAACGTCTCATTTTCGCCAAAAGTTGGC
CCAGGGCTTCCCGGTATCAACAGGGACACCAGGATTTATTTATTCTGCGAAGTGATCTTCCGTCACAGGT
ATTTATTCGGCGCAAAGTGCGTCGGGTGATGCTGCCAACTTACTGATTTAGTGTATTATGGTGTTTTTGA
GGTGCTCCAGTGGCTTCTGTTTCTATCAGCTGTCCCTCCTGTTCAGCTACTGACGGGGTGGTGCGTAACG
GCAAAAGCACCGCCGGACATCAGCGCTAGCGGAGTGTATACTGGCTTACTATGTTGGCACTGATGAGGGT
GTCAGTGAAGTGCTTCATGTGGCAGGAGAAAAAAGGCTGCACCGGTGCGTCAGCAGAATATGTGATACAG
GATATATTCCGCTTCCTCGCTCACTGACTCGCTACGCTCGGTCGTTCGACTGCGGCGAGCGGAAATGGCT
TACGAACGGGGCGGAGATTTCCTGGAAGATGCCAGGAAGATACTTAACAGGGAAGTGAGAGGGCCGCGGC
AAAGCCGTTTTTCCATAGGCTCCGCCCCCCTGACAAGCATCACGAAATCTGACGCTCAAATCAGTGGTGG
CGAAACCCGACAGGACTATAAAGATACCAGGCGTTTCCCCCTGGCGGCTCCCTCGTGCGCTCTCCTGTTC
CTGCCTTTCGGTTTACCGGTGTCATTCCGCTGTTATGGCCGCGTTTGTCTCATTCCACGCCTGACACTCA
GTTCCGGGTAGGCAGTTCGCTCCAAGCTGGACTGTATGCACGAACCCCCCGTTCAGTCCGACCGCTGCGC
CTTATCCGGTAACTATCGTCTTGAGTCCAACCCGGAAAGACATGCAAAAGCACCACTGGCAGCAGCCACT
GGTAATTGATTTAGAGGAGTTAGTCTTGAAGTCATGCGCCGGTTAAGGCTAAACTGAAAGGACAAGTTTT
GGTGACTGCGCTCCTCCAAGCCAGTTACCTCGGTTCAAAGAGTTGGTAGCTCAGAGAACCTTCGAAAAAC
CGCCCTGCAAGGCGGTTTTTTCGTTTTCAGAGCAAGAGATTACGCGCAGACCAAAACGATCTCAAGAAGA
TCATCTTATTAATCAGATAAAATATTTCTAGGCTCATGAGCCCGAAGTGGCGAGCCCGATCTTCCCCATC
GGTGATGTCGGCGATATAGGCGCCAGCAACCGCACCTGTGGCGCCGGTGATGCCGGCCACGATGCGTCCG
GCGTAGAGGATCTGCTCATGTTTGACAGCTTATC
